LOCUS       Exported 2288 bp ds-DNA circular SYN 12-MAY-2021
DEFINITION  Human expression plasmid for SaCas9 sgRNA(84nt in length) (need to
            clone in spacer into BsmBI sites): U6-BsmBIcassette-Sa-sgRNA(84).
ACCESSION   .
VERSION     .
KEYWORDS    BPK2660
SOURCE      synthetic DNA construct
  ORGANISM  synthetic DNA construct
REFERENCE   1 (bases 1 to 2288)
  AUTHORS   Kleinstiver BP, Prew MS, Tsai SQ, Nguyen NT, Topkar VV, Zheng Z,
            Joung JK
  TITLE     Broadening the targeting range of Staphylococcus aureus CRISPR-Cas9
            by modifying PAM recognition.
  JOURNAL   Nat Biotechnol. 2015 Nov 2. doi: 10.1038/nbt.3404.
  PUBMED    26524662
REFERENCE   2 (bases 1 to 2288)
  AUTHORS   .
  TITLE     Direct Submission
  JOURNAL   Exported May 12, 2021 from SnapGene Server 1.1.58
            http://www.snapgene.com
FEATURES             Location/Qualifiers
     source          1..2288
                     /organism="synthetic DNA construct"
                     /mol_type="other DNA"
     promoter        82..322
                     /label=U6 promoter
                     /note="RNA polymerase III promoter for human U6 snRNA"
     primer_bind     82..102
                     /label=hU6-F
                     /note="Human U6 promoter, forward primer"
     primer_bind     253..272
                     /label=LKO.1 5'
                     /note="Human U6 promoter, forward primer"
     rep_origin      complement(539..1127)
                     /direction=LEFT
                     /label=ori
                     /note="high-copy-number ColE1/pMB1/pBR322/pUC origin of
                     replication"
     primer_bind     complement(619..638)
                     /label=pBR322ori-F
                     /note="pBR322 origin, forward primer"
     CDS             complement(1298..2158)
                     /codon_start=1
                     /gene="bla"
                     /product="beta-lactamase"
                     /label=AmpR
                     /note="confers resistance to ampicillin, carbenicillin, and
                     related antibiotics"
                     /translation="MSIQHFRVALIPFFAAFCLPVFAHPETLVKVKDAEDQLGARVGYI
                     ELDLNSGKILESFRPEERFPMMSTFKVLLCGAVLSRIDAGQEQLGRRIHYSQNDLVEYS
                     PVTEKHLTDGMTVRELCSAAITMSDNTAANLLLTTIGGPKELTAFLHNMGDHVTRLDRW
                     EPELNEAIPNDERDTTMPVAMATTLRKLLTGELLTLASRQQLIDWMEADKVAGPLLRSA
                     LPAGWFIADKSGAGERGSRGIIAALGPDGKPSRIVVIYTTGSQATMDERNRQIAEIGAS
                     LIKHW"
     primer_bind     1921..1940
                     /label=Amp-R
                     /note="Ampicillin resistance gene, reverse primer"
     promoter        complement(2159..2263)
                     /gene="bla"
                     /label=AmpR promoter
ORIGIN
        1 gacgtcgcta gctgtacaaa aaagcaggct ttaaaggaac caattcagtc gactggatcc
       61 ggtaccaagg tcgggcagga agagggccta tttcccatga ttccttcata tttgcatata
      121 cgatacaagg ctgttagaga gataattaga attaatttga ctgtaaacac aaagatatta
      181 gtacaaaata cgtgacgtag aaagtaataa tttcttgggt agtttgcagt tttaaaatta
      241 tgttttaaaa tggactatca tatgcttacc gtaacttgaa agtatttcga tttcttggct
      301 ttatatatct tgtggaaagg acgaaacacc cgagacgatt aatgcgtctc ggttttagta
      361 ctctgtaatg aaaattacag aatctactaa aacaaggcaa aatgccgtgt ttatctcgtc
      421 aacttgttgg cgagattttt ttaagcttgg gccgctcgag gtacctctct acatatgaca
      481 tgtgagcaaa aggccagcaa aaggccagga accgtaaaaa ggccgcgttg ctggcgtttt
      541 tccataggct ccgcccccct gacgagcatc acaaaaatcg acgctcaagt cagaggtggc
      601 gaaacccgac aggactataa agataccagg cgtttccccc tggaagctcc ctcgtgcgct
      661 ctcctgttcc gaccctgccg cttaccggat acctgtccgc ctttctccct tcgggaagcg
      721 tggcgctttc tcatagctca cgctgtaggt atctcagttc ggtgtaggtc gttcgctcca
      781 agctgggctg tgtgcacgaa ccccccgttc agcccgaccg ctgcgcctta tccggtaact
      841 atcgtcttga gtccaacccg gtaagacacg acttatcgcc actggcagca gccactggta
      901 acaggattag cagagcgagg tatgtaggcg gtgctacaga gttcttgaag tggtggccta
      961 actacggcta cactagaaga acagtatttg gtatctgcgc tctgctgaag ccagttacct
     1021 tcggaaaaag agttggtagc tcttgatccg gcaaacaaac caccgctggt agcggtggtt
     1081 tttttgtttg caagcagcag attacgcgca gaaaaaaagg atctcaagaa gatcctttga
     1141 tcttttctac ggggtctgac gctcagtgga acgaaaactc acgttaaggg attttggtca
     1201 tgagattatc aaaaaggatc ttcacctaga tccttttaaa ttaaaaatga agttttaaat
     1261 caatctaaag tatatatgag taaacttggt ctgacagtta ccaatgctta atcagtgagg
     1321 cacctatctc agcgatctgt ctatttcgtt catccatagt tgcctgactc cccgtcgtgt
     1381 agataactac gatacgggag ggcttaccat ctggccccag tgctgcaatg ataccgcgag
     1441 acccacgctc accggctcca gatttatcag caataaacca gccagccgga agggccgagc
     1501 gcagaagtgg tcctgcaact ttatccgcct ccatccagtc tattaattgt tgccgggaag
     1561 ctagagtaag tagttcgcca gttaatagtt tgcgcaacgt tgttgccatt gctacaggca
     1621 tcgtggtgtc acgctcgtcg tttggtatgg cttcattcag ctccggttcc caacgatcaa
     1681 ggcgagttac atgatccccc atgttgtgca aaaaagcggt tagctccttc ggtcctccga
     1741 tcgttgtcag aagtaagttg gccgcagtgt tatcactcat ggttatggca gcactgcata
     1801 attctcttac tgtcatgcca tccgtaagat gcttttctgt gactggtgag tactcaacca
     1861 agtcattctg agaatagtgt atgcggcgac cgagttgctc ttgcccggcg tcaatacggg
     1921 ataataccgc gccacatagc agaactttaa aagtgctcat cattggaaaa cgttcttcgg
     1981 ggcgaaaact ctcaaggatc ttaccgctgt tgagatccag ttcgatgtaa cccactcgtg
     2041 cacccaactg atcttcagca tcttttactt tcaccagcgt ttctgggtga gcaaaaacag
     2101 gaaggcaaaa tgccgcaaaa aagggaataa gggcgacacg gaaatgttga atactcatac
     2161 tcttcctttt tcaatattat tgaagcattt atcagggtta ttgtctcatg agcggataca
     2221 tatttgaatg tatttagaaa aataaacaaa taggggttcc gcgcacattt ccccgaaaag
     2281 tgccacct
//
