[The description below was written by a language model from this plasmid's Addgene catalogue record and the feature table of its GenBank file.]
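Description:
BPK2660 is a compact (2,288 bp) pUC19-derived empty backbone for expressing single guide RNAs for Staphylococcus aureus Cas9 (SaCas9) in human cells. It is propagated in E. coli through a high-copy ColE1/pUC-type origin of replication and selected with ampicillin via the beta-lactamase (AmpR) gene and its own promoter. These bacterial elements, together with the guide RNA cassette, account for essentially the whole plasmid. It carries no mammalian selection marker, reporter or Cas9 coding sequence, so the nuclease must be supplied from a separate construct.

The payload is a human U6 promoter, an RNA polymerase III promoter suited to producing short, uncapped, non-polyadenylated transcripts. According to the record, it is followed by a BsmBI cloning cassette and an SaCas9 sgRNA scaffold. Only the U6 promoter is annotated in the feature table. The BsmBI cassette and scaffold are described in the catalogue fields but not marked as features, and presumably lie in the unannotated stretch between the promoter and the origin. Users insert a target-specific spacer into the BsmBI sites, which places it directly upstream of the scaffold so that U6 transcribes a complete guide.

The scaffold is 84 nucleotides long, not counting the spacer. It is a truncated repeat/anti-repeat design similar to a previously published SaCas9 guide architecture, and the depositor notes that it gives higher activity than the canonical full-length sgRNA. The plasmid was deposited with work on broadening SaCas9 targeting range by altering PAM recognition, and it serves as a general guide-expression vector for SaCas9-based genome editing in human cells.
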