Addgene plasmid #70709: BPK2660
Purpose: (Empty Backbone) Human expression plasmid for SaCas9 sgRNA(84nt in length) (need to clone in spacer into BsmBI sites): U6-BsmBIcassette-Sa-sgRNA(84)
Depositing lab: Keith Joung. Depositing organization: Massachusetts General Hospital. Publication: Broadening the targeting range of Staphylococcus aureus CRISPR-Cas9 by modifying PAM recognition. Kleinstiver BP, Prew MS, Tsai SQ, Nguyen NT, Topkar VV, Zheng Z, Joung JK. Nat Biotechnol. 2015 Nov 2. doi: 10.1038/nbt.3404. PubMed 26524662.
Backbone
  Vector backbone: pUC19
  Backbone manufacturer: Joachim Messing (Addgene plasmid # 50005)
  Vector type: Mammalian Expression, CRISPR
  Promoter: U6
Growth in bacteria
  Bacterial resistance: Ampicillin, 100 μg/mL
  Growth temperature: 37°C
  Growth strain: DH5alpha
  Copy number: High Copy
Gene/Insert
  Cloning method: Restriction Enzyme
  Sequencing primers: 5′ OS280 (5'-CAGGGTTATTGTCTCATGAGCGG-3')
Terms and licenses: Academic/Nonprofit Terms; Industry Terms: Not Available to Industry
Depositor comments: Use BsmBI sites to insert sgRNA spacer sequence. The length of the sgRNA (not including the spacer sequence) is 84 nucleotides, where this truncated repeat/anti-repeat sgRNA is similar to that described previously by Ran et al., Nature 2015 (PubMed ID: 25830891) and conveys higher activity than the canonical full length sgRNA
How to cite: BPK2660 was a gift from Keith Joung (Addgene plasmid # 70709 ; http://n2t.net/addgene:70709 ; RRID:Addgene_70709)
