>Addgene plasmid #70709 | BPK2660 | addgene partial sequence | sequence record 129089 | Amp-R 5'-ATAATACCGCGCCACATAGC-3'
AACGTTCTTCGGGGCGAAAACTCTCAAGGATCTTACCGCTGTTGAGATCCAGTTCGATGTAACCCACTCG
TGCACCCAACTGATCTTCAGCATCTTTTACTTTCACCAGCGTTTCTGGGTGAGCAAAAACAGGAAGGCAA
AATGCCGCAAAAAAGGGAATAAGGGCGACACGGAAATGTTGAATACTCATACTCTTCCTTTTTCAATATT
ATTGAAGCATTTATCAGGGTTATTGTCTCATGAGCGGATACATATTTGAATGTATTTAGAAAAATAAACA
AATAGGGGTTCCGCGCACATTTCCCCGAAAAGTGCCACCTGACGTCGCTAGCTGTACAAAAAAGCAGGCT
TTAAAGGAACCAATTCAGTCGACTGGATCCGGTACCAAGGTCGGGCAGGAAGAGGGCCTATTTCCCATGA
TTCCTTCATATTTGCATATACGATACAAGGCTGTTAGAGAGATAATTAGAATTAATTTGACTGTAAACAC
AAAGATATTAGTACAAAATACGTGACGTAGAAAGTAATAATTTCTTGGGTAGTTTGCAGTTTTAAAATTA
TGTTTTAAAATGGACTATCATATGCTTACCGTAACTTGAAAGTATTTCGATTTCTTGGCTTTATATATCT
TGTGGAAAGGACGAAACACCCGAGACGATTAATGCGTCTCGGTTTTAGTACTCTGTAATGAAAATTACAG
AATCTACTAAAACAAGGCAAAATGCCGTGTTTATCTCGTCAACTTGTTGGCGAGATTTTTTTAAGCTTGG
GCCGCTCGAGGTACCTCTCTACATATGACATGTGAGCAAAAGGCCAGCAAAAGGCCAGGAACCGTAAAAA
GGCCGCGTTGCTGGCGTTTTTCCATAGGCTCCGCCCCCCTGACGAGCATCACAAAA
