>Addgene plasmid #70709 | BPK2660 | addgene partial sequence | sequence record 129090 | pBR322ori-F 5'-GGGAAACGCCTGGTATCTTT-3'
TGAGCGTCGATTTTTGTGATGCTCGTCAGGGGGGCGGAGCCTATGGAAAAACGCCAGCAACGCGGCCTTT
TTACGGTTCCTGGCCTTTTGCTGGCCTTTTGCTCACATGTCATATGTAGAGAGGTACCTCGAGCGGCCCA
AGCTTAAAAAAATCTCGCCAACAAGTTGACGAGATAAACACGGCATTTTGCCTTGTTTTAGTAGATTCTG
TAATTTTCATTACAGAGTACTAAAACCGAGACGCATTAATCGTCTCGGGTGTTTCGTCCTTTCCACAAGA
TATATAAAGCCAAGAAATCGAAATACTTTCAAGTTACGGTAAGCATATGATAGTCCATTTTAAAACATAA
TTTTAAAACTGCAAACTACCCAAGAAATTATTACTTTCTACGTCACGTATTTTGTACTAATATCTTTGTG
TTTACAGTCAAATTAATTCTAATTATCTCTCTAACAGCCTTGTATCGTATATGCAAATATGAAGGAATCA
TGGGAAATAGGCCCTCTTCCTGCCCGACCTTGGTACCGGATCCAGTCGACTGAATTGGTTCCTTTAAAGC
CTGCTTTTTTGTACAGCTAGCGACGTCAGGTGGCACTTTTCGGGGAAATGTGCGCGGAACCCCTATTTGT
TTATTTTTCTAAATACATTCAAATATGTATCCGCTCATGAGACAATAACCCTGATAAATGCTTCAATAAT
ATTGAAAAAGGAAGAGTATGAGTATTCAACATTTCCGTGTCGCCCTTATTCCCTTTTTTGCGGCATTTTG
CCTTCCTGTTTTTGCTCACCCAGAAACGCTGGTGAAAGTAAAAGATGCTGAAGATCAGTTGGGTGCACGA
GTGGGTTACATCGAACTGGATCTCAACAGCGGTAAGATCCTTGAGAGTTTTCGCCCCGAAGA
